>Addgene plasmid #106483 | pDL17 | depositor full sequence | sequence record 201620 | pDL17 sequence 8121 bps
GCGTGAATTTTCAGGAAATGCGGTGAGCATCACATCACCACAATTCAGCAAATTGTGAACATCATCACGT
TCATCTTTCCCTGGTTGCCAATGGCCCATTTTCCTGTCAGTAACGAGAAGGTCGCGAATTCAGGCGCTTT
TTAGACTGGTCGTAATGAAATTCGGATCCCGTCGACGCTTATAAAAAATGGATATTAATACTGAAACTGA
GATCAAGCAAAAGCATTCACTAACCCCCTTTCCTGTTTTCCTAATCAGCCCGGCATTTCGCGGGCGATAT
TTTCACAGCTATTTCAGGAGTTCAGCCATGAACGCTTATTACATTCAGGATCGTCTTGAGGCTCAGAGCT
GGGCGCGTCACTACCAGCAGCTCGCCCGTGAAGAGAAAGAGGCAGAACTGGCAGACGACATGGAAAAAGG
CCTGCCCCAGCACCTGTTTGAATCGCTATGCATCGATCATTTGCAACGCCACGGGGCCAGCAAAAAATCC
ATTACCCGTGCGTTTGATGACGATGTTGAGTTTCAGGAGCGCATGGCAGAACACATCCGGTACATGGTTG
AAACCATTGCTCACCACCAGGTTGATATTGATTCAGAGGTATAAAACGAATGAGTACTGCACTCGCAACG
CTGGCTGGGAAGCTGGCTGAACGTGTCGGCATGGATTCTGTCGACCCACAGGAACTGATCACCACTCTTC
GCCAGACGGCATTTAAAGGTGATGCCAGCGATGCGCAGTTCATCGCATTACTGATCGTTGCCAACCAGTA
CGGCCTTAATCCGTGGACGAAAGAAATTTACGCCTTTCCTGATAAGCAGAATGGCATCGTTCCGGTGGTG
GGCGTTGATGGCTGGTCCCGCATCATCAATGAAAACCAGCAGTTTGATGGCATGGACTTTGAGCAGGACA
ATGAATCCTGTACATGCCGGATTTACCGCAAGGACCGTAATCATCCGATCTGCGTTACCGAATGGATGGA
TGAATGCCGCCGCGAACCATTCAAAACTCGCGAAGGCAGAGAAATCACGGGGCCGTGGCAGTCGCATCCC
AAACGGATGTTACGTCATAAAGCCATGATTCAGTGTGCCCGTCTGGCCTTCGGATTTGCTGGTATCTATG
ACAAGGATGAAGCCGAGCGCATTGTCGAAAATACTGCATACACTGCAGAACGTCAGCCGGAACGCGACAT
CACTCCGGTTAACGATGAAACCATGCAGGAGATTAACACTCTGCTGATCGCCCTGGATAAAACATGGGAT
GACGACTTATTGCCGCTCTGTTCCCAGATATTTCGCCGCGACATTCGTGCATCGTCAGAACTGACACAGG
CCGAAGCAGTAAAAGCTCTTGGATTCCTGAAACAGAAAGCCGCAGAGCAGAAGGTGGCAGCATGACACCG
GACATTATCCTGCAGCGTACCGGGATCGATGTGAGAGCTGTCGAACAGGGGGAAGATGCGTGGCACAAAT
TACGGCTCGGCGTCATCACCGCTTCAGAAGTTCACAACGTGATAGCAAAACCCCGCTCCGGAAAGAAGTG
GCCTGACATGAAAATGTCCTACTTCCACACCCTGCTTGCTGAGGTTTGCACCGGTGTGGCTCCGGAAGTT
AACGCTAAAGCACTGGCCTGGGGAAAACAGTACGAGAACGACGCCAGAACCCTGTTTGAATTCACTTCCG
GCGTGAATGTTACTGAATCCCCGATCATCTATCGCGACGAAAGTATGCGTACCGCCTGCTCTCCCGATGG
TTTATGCAGTGACGGCAACGGCCTTGAACTGAAATGCCCGTTTACCTCCCGGGATTTCATGAAGTTCCGG
CTCGGTGGTTTCGAGGCCATAAAGTCAGCTTACATGGCCCAGGTGCAGTACAGCATGTGGGTGACGCGAA
AAAATGCCTGGTACTTTGCCAACTATGACCCGCGTATGAAGCGTGAAGGCCTGCATTATGTCGTGATTGA
GCGGGATGAAAAGTACATGGCGAGTTTTGACGAGATCGTGCCGGAGTTCATCGAAAAAATGGACGAGGCA
CTGGCTGAAATTGGTTTTGTATTTGGGGAGCAATGGCGATGACGCATCCTCACGATAATATCCGGGTAGG
CGCAATCACTTTCGTCTACTCCGTTACAAAGCGAGGCTGGGTATTTCCCGGCCTTTCTGTTATCCGAAAT
CCACTGAAAGCACAGCGGCTGGCTGAGGAGATAAATAATAAACGAGGGGCTGTATGCACAAAGCATCTTC
TGTTGAGTTAAGAACGAGTATCGAGATGGCACATAGCCTTGCTCAAATTGGAATCAGGTTTGTGCCAATA
CCAGTAGAAACAGACGAAGAATTCTAGGCTGGAGAATCTCGATCCGGACTCCCTGACGCCACGCCAGGCG
CTGGAGTGGATCTATCGGCTGAAAAGTCTGGTGTAAGGATCGTGGCAGACAAGCCCGTCAGGGCGCGTCC
ATGCGAGAGTAGGGAACTGCCAGGCATCAAATAAAACGAAAGGCTCAGTCGAAAGACTGGGCCTTTCGTT
TTATCTGTTGTTTGTCGGTGAACGCTCTCCTGAGTAGGACAAATCCGCCGGGAGCGGATTTGAACGTTGC
GAAGCAACGGCCCGGAGGGTGGCGGGCAGGACGCCCGCCATAAACTGCCAGGCATCAAATTAAGCAGAAG
GCCATCCTGACGGATGGCCTTTTTGCGTTTCTACAAACTCTTCCTGCCATGGCCACACAACATACGAGCC
GGAAGCATAAAGTGTAAAGCCTGGGGTGCCTAATGAGTGAGCTAACTCACATTAATTGCGTTGCGCTCAC
TGCCCGCTTTCCAGTCGGGAAACCTGTCGTGCCAGCTGCATTAATGAATCGGCCAACGCGCGGGGAGAGG
CGGTTTGCGTATTGGGCGCCAGGGTGGTTTTTCTTTTCACCAGTGAGACGGGCAACAGCTGATTGCCCTT
CACCGCCTGGCCCTGAGAGAGTTGCAGCAAGCGGTCCACGCTGGTTTGCCCCAGCAGGCGAAAATCCTGT
TTGATGGTGGTTAACGGCGGGATATAACATGAGCTGTCTTCGGTATCGTCGTATCCCACTACCGAGATAT
CCGCACCAACGCGCAGCCCGGACTCGGTAATGGCGCGCATTGCGCCCAGCGCCATCTGATCGTTGGCAAC
CAGCATCGCAGTGGGAACGATGCCCTCATTCAGCATTTGCATGGTTTGTTGAAAACCGGACATGGCACTC
CAGTCGCCTTCCCGTTCCGCTATCGGCTGAATTTGATTGCGAGTGAGATATTTATGCCAGCCAGCCAGAC
GCAGACGCGCCGAGACAGAACTTAATGGGCCCGCTAACAGCGCGATTTGCTGGTGACCCAATGCGACCAG
ATGCTCCACGCCCAGTCGCGTACCGTCTTCATGGGAGAAAATAATACTGTTGATGGGTGTCTGGTCAGAG
ACATCAAGAAATAACGCCGGAACATTAGTGCAGGCAGCTTCCACAGCAATGGCATCCTGGTCATCCAGCG
GATAGTTAATGATCAGCCCACTGACGCGTTGCGCGAGAAGATTGTGCACCGCCGCTTTACAGGCTTCGAC
GCCGCTTCGTTCTACCATCGACACCACCACGCTGGCACCCAGTTGATCGGCGCGAGATTTAATCGCCGCG
ACAATTTGCGACGGCGCGTGCAGGGCCAGACTGGAGGTGGCAACGCCAATCAGCAACGACTGTTTGCCCG
CCAGTTGTTGTGCCACGCGGTTGGGAATGTAATTCAGCTCCGCCATCGCCGCTTCCACTTTTTCCCGCGT
TTTCGCAGAAACGTGGCTGGCCTGGTTCACCACGCGGGAAACGGTCTGATAAGAGACACCGGCATACTCT
GCGACATCGTATAACGTTACTGGTTTCACATTCACCACCCTGAATTGACTCTCTTCCGGGCGCTATCATG
CCATACCGCGAAAGGTTTTGCACCATTCGATGGTGTCAACGTAAATGCATGCCGCTAGGCCCTTTCGTCT
TCACCTCGAGAAATCATAAAAAATTTATTTGCTTTGTGAGCGGATAACAATTATAATAGATTCAATTGTG
AGCGGATAACAATTTCACACAGAATTCATTAAAGAGGAGAAATTAACTATGAGAGGATCGCATCACCATC
ACCATCACGGATCTATGCGGTGTGAAATACCGCACAGATGCGTAAGGAGAAAATACCGCATCAGGCGCTC
TTCCGCTTCCTCGCTCACTGACTCGCTGCGCTCGGTCGTTCGGCTGCGGCGAGCGGTATCAGCTCACTCA
AAGGCGGTAATACGGTTATCCACAGAATCAGGGGATAACGCAGGAAAGAACATGTGAGCAAAAGGCCAGC
AAAAGGCCAGGAACCGTAAAAAGGCCGCGTTGCTGGCGTTTTTCCATAGGCTCCGCCCCCCTGACGAGCA
TCACAAAAATCGACGCTCAAGTCAGAGGTGGCGAAACCCGACAGGACTATAAAGATACCAGGCGTTTCCC
CCTGGAAGCTCCCTCGTGCGCTCTCCTGTTCCGACCCTGCCGCTTACCGGATACCTGTCCGCCTTTCTCC
CTTCGGGAAGCGTGGCGCTTTCTCATAGCTCACGCTGTAGGTATCTCAGTTCGGTGTAGGTCGTTCGCTC
CAAGCTGGGCTGTGTGCACGAACCCCCCGTTCAGCCCGACCGCTGCGCCTTATCCGGTAACTATCGTCTT
GAGTCCAACCCGGTAAGACACGACTTATCGCCACTGGCAGCAGCCACTGGTAACAGGATTAGCAGAGCGA
GGTATGTAGGCGGTGCTACAGAGTTCTTGAAGTGGTGGCCTAACTACGGCTACACTAGAAGGACAGTATT
TGGTATCTGCGCTCTGCTGAAGCCAGTTACCTTCGGAAAAAGAGTTGGTAGCTCTTGATCCGGCAAACAA
ACCACCGCTGGTAGCGGTGGTTTTTTTGTTTGCAAGCAGCAGATTACGCGCAGAAAAAAAGGATCTCAAG
AAGATCCTTTGATCTTTTCTACGGGGTCTGACGCTCAGTGGAACGAAAACTCACGTTAAGGGATTTTGGT
CATGAGATTATCAAAAAGGATCTTCACCTAGATCCTTTTAAATTAAAAATGAAGTTTTAAATCAATCTAA
AGTATATATGAGTAAACTTGGTCTGACAGTTACCAATGCTTAATCAGTGAGGCACCTATCTCAGCGATCT
GTCTATTTCGTTCATCCATAGTTGCCTGACTCCCCGTCGTGTAGATAACTACGATACGGGAGGGCTTACC
ATCTGGCCCCAGTGCTGCAATGATACCGCGAGACCCACGCTCACCGGCTCCAGATTTATCAGCAATAAAC
CAGCCAGCCGGAAGGGCCGAGCGCAGAAGTGGTCCTGCAACTTTATCCGCCTCCATCCAGTCTATTAATT
GTTGCCGGGAAGCTAGAGTAAGTAGTTCGCCAGTTAATAGTTTGCGCAACGTTGTTGCCATTGCTACAGG
CATCGTGGTGTCACGCTCGTCGTTTGGTATGGCTTCATTCAGCTCCGGTTCCCAACGATCAAGGCGAGTT
ACATGATCCCCCATGTTGTGCAAAAAAGCGGTTAGCTCCTTCGGTCCTCCGATCGTTGTCAGAAGTAAGT
TGGCCGCAGTGTTATCACTCATGGTTATGGCAGCACTGCATAATTCTCTTACTGTCATGCCATCCGTAAG
ATGCTTTTCTGTGACTGGTGAGTACTCAACCAAGTCATTCTGAGAATAGTGTATGCGGCGACCGAGTTGC
TCTTGCCCGGCGTCAATACGGGATAATACCGCGCCACATAGCAGAACTTTAAAAGTGCTCATCATTGGAA
AACGTTCTTCGGGGCGAAAACTCTCAAGGATCTTACCGCTGTTGAGATCCAGTTCGATGTAACCCACTCG
TGCACCCAACTGATCTTCAGCATCTTTTACTTTCACCAGCGTTTCTGGGTGAGCAAAAACAGGAAGGCAA
AATGCCGCAAAAAAGGGAATAAGGGCGACACGGAAATGTTGAATACTCATACTCTTCCTTTTTCAATATT
ATTGAAGCATTTATCAGGGTTATTGTCTCATGAGCGGATACATATTTGAATGTATTTAGAAAAATAAACA
AATAGGGGTTCCGCGCACATTTCCCCGAAAAGTGCCACCTGACTCCTGTTGATAGATCCAGTAATGACCT
CAGAACTCCATCTGGATTTGTTCAGAACGCTCGGTTGCCGCCGGGCGTTTTTTATTGGTGAGAATGACGT
CCGTCGGCATCGGCATGGCGAATTAATCTTTCTGCGAATTGAGATGACGCCACTGGCTGGGCGTCATCCC
GGTTTCCCGGGTAAACACCACCGAAAAATAGTTACTATCTTCAAAGCCACATTCGGTCGAAATATCACTG
ATTAACAGGCGGCTATGCTGGAGAAGATATTGCGCATGACACACTCTGACCTGTCGCAGATATTGATTGA
TGGTCATTCCAGTCTGCTGGCGAAATTGCTGACGCAAAACGCGCTCACTGCACGATGCCTCATCACAAAA
TTTATCCAGCGCAAAGGGACTTTTCAGGCTAGCCGCCAGCCGGGTAATCAGCTTATCCAGCAACGTTTCG
CTGGATGTTGGCGGCAACGAATCACTGGTGTAACGATGGCGATTCAGCAACATCACCAACTGCCCGAACA
GCAACTCAGCCATTTCGTTAGCAAACGGCACATGCTGACTACTTTCATGCTCAAGCTGACCGATAACCTG
CCGCGCCTGCGCCATCCCCATGCTACCTAAGCGCCAGTGTGGTTGCCCTGCGCTGGCGTTAAATCCCGGA
ATCGCCCCCTGCCAGTCAAGATTCAGCTTCAGACGCTCCGGGCAATAAATAATATTCTGCAAAACCAGAT
CGTTAACGGAAGCGTAGGAGTGTTTATCGTCAGCATGAATGTAAAAGAGATCGCCACGGGTAATGCGATA
AGGGCGATCGTTGAGTACATGCAGGCCATTACCGCGCCAGACAATCACCAGCTCACAAAAATCATGTGTA
TGTTCAGCAAAGACATCTTGCGGATAACGGTCAGCCACAGCGACTGCCTGCTGGTCGCTGGCAAAAAAAT
CATCTTTGAGAAGTTTTAACTGATGCGCCACCGTGGCTACCTCGGCCAGAGAACGAAGTTGATTATTCGC
AATATGGCGTACAAATACGTTGAGAAGATTCGCGTTATTGCAGAAAGCCATCCCGTCCCTGGCGAATATC
ACGCGGTGACCAGTTAAACTCTCGGCGAAAAAGCGTCGAAAAGTGGTTACTGTCGCTGAATCCACAGCGA
TAGGCGATGTCAGTAACGCTGGCCTCGCTGTGGCGTAGCAGATGTCGGGCTTTCATCAGTCGCAGGCGGT
TCAGGTATCGCTGAGGCGTCAGTCCCGTTTGCTGCTTAAGCTGCCGATGTAGCGTACGCAGTGAAAGAGA
AAATTGATCCGCCACGGCATCCCAATTCACCTCATCGGCAAAATGGTCCTCCAGCCAGGCCAGAAGCAAG
TTGAGACGTGATGCGCTGTTTTCCAGGTTCTCCTGCAAACTGCTTTTACGCAGCAAGAGCAGTAATTGCA
TAAACAAGATCTCGCGACTGGCGGTCGAGGGTAAATCATTTTCCCCTTCCTGCTGTTCCATCTGTGCAAC
CAGCTGTCGCACCTGCTGCAATACGCTGTGGTTAACGCGCCAGTGAGACGGATACTGCCCATCCAGCTCT
TGTGGCAGCAACTGATTCAGCCCGGCGAGAAACTGAAATCGATCCGGCGAGCGATACAGCACATTGGTCA
GACACAGATTATCGGTATGTTCATACAGATGCCGATCATGATCGCGTACGAAACAGACCGTGCCACCGGT
GATGGTATAGGGCTGCCCATTAAACACATGAATACCCGTGCCATGTTCGACAATCACAATTTCATGAAAA
TCATGATGATGTTCAGGAAAATCCGCCTGCGGGAGCCGGGGTTCTATCGCCACGGACGCGTTACCAGACG
GAAAAAAATCCACACTATGTAATACGGTCATACTGGCCTCCTGATGTCGTCAACACGGCGAAATAGTAAT
CACGAGGTCAGGTTCTTACCTTAAATTTTCGACGGAAAACCACGTAAAAAACGTCGATTTTTCAAGATAC
A
Features (pLannotate 1.2.2; 22 found; start..end, strand, type, name):
     36..154     +  promoter       rhaB promoter: promoter of the E. coli rhaBAD operon, conferring tight induction with L-rhamnose and repression with D-glucose in the presence of RhaR and RhaS (Giacalone et al., 2006)
    188..604     +  CDS            Gam: inhibitor of the host RecBCD nuclease in the λ Red system; gam; protects the double-stranded DNA substrate for recombination
    610..1395    +  CDS            Beta: single-stranded DNA binding recombinase in the λ Red system; bet; mediates pairing of a single-stranded DNA with a complementary target
   1392..2072    +  CDS            Exo: 5' to 3' double-stranded DNA exonuclease in the λ Red system; exo; creates 3' single-stranded DNA tails
   2073..2317    +  terminator     λ tL3 terminator: transcription terminator tL3 from phage λ
   2339..2413    +  CDS            mutS (fragment): MUTS_YEREN - Protein inferred from homology: Swiss-Prot protein existence level 3. This protein is involved in the repair of mismatches in DNA. It is possible that it carries out the mismatch recognition step. This protein has a weak ATPase activity (By similarity). From Yersinia enterocolitica.
   2478..2564    +  terminator     rrnB T1 terminator: Escherichia coli rrnB; transcription terminator T1 from the E. coli rrnB gene
   2656..2683    +  terminator     rrnB T2 terminator: transcription terminator T2 from the E. coli rrnB gene
   2718..2748    -  promoter       lac promoter: promoter for the E. coli lac operon
   2763..2784    -  protein_bind   CAP binding site: CAP binding activates transcription in the presence of cAMP. E. coli catabolite activator protein
   2797..3879    -  CDS            lacI: lac repressor; lacI; The lac repressor binds to the lac operator to inhibit transcription in E. coli. This inhibition can be relieved by adding lactose or isopropyl-β-D-thiogalactopyranoside (IPTG).
   3880..3957    -  promoter       lacIq promoter: lacI (mutant); In the lacIq allele, a single base change in the promoter boosts expression of the lacI gene about 10-fold.
   4004..4048    +  promoter       T5 promoter: bacteriophage T5 promoter for E. coli RNA polymerase, with embedded lac operator
   4056..4072    +  protein_bind   lac operator: The lac repressor binds to the lac operator to inhibit transcription in E. coli. This inhibition can be relieved by adding lactose or isopropyl-β-D-thiogalactopyranoside (IPTG). lac repressor encoded by lacI
   4121..4138    +  CDS            7xHis (fragment): 6xHis affinity tag
   4144..4195    +  misc_feature   bom (fragment): basis of mobility region from pBR322
   4381..4969    -  rep_origin     ori: high-copy-number ColE1/pMB1/pBR322/pUC origin of replication
   5140..6000    -  CDS            AmpR: β-lactamase; bla; confers resistance to ampicillin, carbenicillin, and related antibiotics
   6001..6105    -  promoter       AmpR promoter: bla
   6131..6225    +  terminator     lambda t0 terminator: transcription terminator from phage lambda
   6253..7101    -  CDS            rhaR: transcriptional activator of rhaR and rhaS; E. coli rhaR; needed for rhamnose-dependent activation of the rhaB promoter
   7175..8011    -  CDS            rhaS: positive regulator of the rhaB promoter; E. coli rhaS; activated by L-rhamnose
