>Addgene plasmid #106483 | pDL17 | addgene full sequence | sequence record 334156 | Addgene NGS Result
CACCACAATTCAGCAAATTGTGAACATCATCACGTTCATCTTTCCCTGGTTGCCAATGGCCCATTTTCCT
GTCAGTAACGAGAAGGTCGCGAATTCAGGCGCTTTTTAGACTGGTCGTAATGAAATTCGGATCCCGTCGA
CGCTTATAAAAAATGGATATTAATACTGAAACTGAGATCAAGCAAAAGCATTCACTAACCCCCTTTCCTG
TTTTCCTAATCAGCCCGGCATTTCGCGGGCGATATTTTCACAGCTATTTCAGGAGTTCAGCCATGAACGC
TTATTACATTCAGGATCGTCTTGAGGCTCAGAGCTGGGCGCGTCACTACCAGCAGCTCGCCCGTGAAGAG
AAAGAGGCAGAACTGGCAGACGACATGGAAAAAGGCCTGCCCCAGCACCTGTTTGAATCGCTATGCATCG
ATCATTTGCAACGCCACGGGGCCAGCAAAAAATCCATTACCCGTGCGTTTGATGACGATGTTGAGTTTCA
GGAGCGCATGGCAGAACACATCCGGTACATGGTTGAAACCATTGCTCACCACCAGGTTGATATTGATTCA
GAGGTATAAAACGAATGAGTACTGCACTCGCAACGCTGGCTGGGAAGCTGGCTGAACGTGTCGGCATGGA
TTCTGTCGACCCACAGGAACTGATCACCACTCTTCGCCAGACGGCATTTAAAGGTGATGCCAGCGATGCG
CAGTTCATCGCATTACTGATCGTTGCCAACCAGTACGGCCTTAATCCGTGGACGAAAGAAATTTACGCCT
TTCCTGATAAGCAGAATGGCATCGTTCCGGTGGTGGGCGTTGATGGCTGGTCCCGCATCATCAATGAAAA
CCAGCAGTTTGATGGCATGGACTTTGAGCAGGACAATGAATCCTGTACATGCCGGATTTACCGCAAGGAC
CGTAATCATCCGATCTGCGTTACCGAATGGATGGATGAATGCCGCCGCGAACCATTCAAAACTCGCGAAG
GCAGAGAAATCACGGGGCCGTGGCAGTCGCATCCCAAACGGATGTTACGTCATAAAGCCATGATTCAGTG
TGCCCGTCTGGCCTTCGGATTTGCTGGTATCTATGACAAGGATGAAGCCGAGCGCATTGTCGAAAATACT
GCATACACTGCAGAACGTCAGCCGGAACGCGACATCACTCCGGTTAACGATGAAACCATGCAGGAGATTA
ACACTCTGCTGATCGCCCTGGATAAAACATGGGATGACGACTTATTGCCGCTCTGTTCCCAGATATTTCG
CCGCGACATTCGTGCATCGTCAGAACTGACACAGGCCGAAGCAGTAAAAGCTCTTGGATTCCTGAAACAG
AAAGCCGCAGAGCAGAAGGTGGCAGCATGACACCGGACATTATCCTGCAGCGTACCGGGATCGATGTGAG
AGCTGTCGAACAGGGGGATGATGCGTGGCACAAATTACGGCTCGGCGTCATCACCGCTTCAGAAGTTCAC
AACGTGATAGCAAAACCCCGCTCCGGAAAGAAGTGGCCTGACATGAAAATGTCCTACTTCCACACCCTGC
TTGCTGAGGTTTGCACCGGTGTGGCTCCGGAAGTTAACGCTAAAGCACTGGCCTGGGGAAAACAGTACGA
GAACGACGCCAGAACCCTGTTTGAATTCACTTCCGGCGTGAATGTTACTGAATCCCCGATCATCTATCGC
GACGAAAGTATGCGTACCGCCTGCTCTCCCGATGGTTTATGCAGTGACGGCAACGGCCTTGAACTGAAAT
GCCCGTTTACCTCCCGGGATTTCATGAAGTTCCGGCTCGGTGGTTTCGAGGCCATAAAGTCAGCTTACAT
GGCCCAGGTGCAGTACAGCATGTGGGTGACGCGAAAAAATGCCTGGTACTTTGCCAACTATGACCCGCGT
ATGAAGCGTGAAGGCCTGCATTATGTCGTGATTGAGCGGGATGAAAAGTACATGGCGAGTTTTGACGAGA
TCGTGCCGGAGTTCATCGAAAAAATGGACGAGGCACTGGCTGAAATTGGTTTTGTATTTGGGGAGCAATG
GCGATGACGCATCCTCACGATAATATCCGGGTAGGCGCAATCACTTTCGTCTACTCCGTTACAAAGCGAG
GCTGGGTATTTCCCGGCCTTTCTGTTATCCGAAATCCACTGAAAGCACAGCGGCTGGCTGAGGAGATAAA
TAATAAACGAGGGGCTGTATGCACAAAGCATCTTCTGTTGAGTTAAGAACGAGTATCGAGATGGCACATA
GCCTTGCTCAAATTGGAATCAGGTTTGTGCCAATACCAGTAGAAACAGACGAAGAATTCTAGGCTGGAGA
ATCTCGATCCGGACTCCCTGACGCCACGCCAGGCGCTGGAGTGGATCTATCGGCTGAAAAGTCTGGTGTA
AGGATCGTGGCAGACAAGCCCGTCAGGGCGCGTCCATGCGAGAGTAGGGAACTGCCAGGCATCAAATAAA
ACGAAAGGCTCAGTCGAAAGACTGGGCCTTTCGTTTTATCTGTTGTTTGTCGGTGAACGCTCTCCTGAGT
AGGACAAATCCGCCGGGAGCGGATTTGAACGTTGCGAAGCAACGGCCCGGAGGGTGGCGGGCAGGACGCC
CGCCATAAACTGCCAGGCATCAAATTAAGCAGAAGGCCATCCTGACGGATGGCCTTTTTGCGTTTCTACA
AACTCTTCCTGCCATGGCCACACAACATACGAGCCGGAAGCATAAAGTGTAAAGCCTGGGGTGCCTAATG
AGTGAGCTAACTCACATTAATTGCGTTGCGCTCACTGCCCGCTTTCCAGTCGGGAAACCTGTCGTGCCAG
CTGCATTAATGAATCGGCCAACGCGCGGGGAGAGGCGGTTTGCGTATTGGGCGCCAGGGTGGTTTTTCTT
TTCACCAGTGAGACGGGCAACAGCTGATTGCCCTTCACCGCCTGGCCCTGAGAGAGTTGCAGCAAGCGGT
CCACGCTGGTTTGCCCCAGCAGGCGAAAATCCTGTTTGATGGTGGTTAACGGCGGGATATAACATGAGCT
GTCTTCGGTATCGTCGTATCCCACTACCGAGATATCCGCACCAACGCGCAGCCCGGACTCGGTAATGGCG
CGCATTGCGCCCAGCGCCATCTGATCGTTGGCAACCAGCATCGCAGTGGGAACGATGCCCTCATTCAGCA
TTTGCATGGTTTGTTGAAAACCGGACATGGCACTCCAGTCGCCTTCCCGTTCCGCTATCGGCTGAATTTG
ATTGCGAGTGAGATATTTATGCCAGCCAGCCAGACGCAGACGCGCCGAGACAGAACTTAATGGGCCCGCT
AACAGCGCGATTTGCTGGTGACCCAATGCGACCAGATGCTCCACGCCCAGTCGCGTACCGTCTTCATGGG
AGAAAATAATACTGTTGATGGGTGTCTGGTCAGAGACATCAAGAAATAACGCCGGAACATTAGTGCAGGC
AGCTTCCACAGCAATGGCATCCTGGTCATCCAGCGGATAGTTAATGATCAGCCCACTGACGCGTTGCGCG
AGAAGATTGTGCACCGCCGCTTTACAGGCTTCGACGCCGCTTCGTTCTACCATCGACACCACCACGCTGG
CACCCAGTTGATCGGCGCGAGATTTAATCGCCGCGACAATTTGCGACGGCGCGTGCAGGGCCAGACTGGA
GGTGGCAACGCCAATCAGCAACGACTGTTTGCCCGCCAGTTGTTGTGCCACGCGGTTGGGAATGTAATTC
AGCTCCGCCATCGCCGCTTCCACTTTTTCCCGCGTTTTCGCAGAAACGTGGCTGGCCTGGTTCACCACGC
GGGAAACGGTCTGATAAGAGACACCGGCATACTCTGCGACATCGTATAACGTTACTGGTTTCACATTCAC
CACCCTGAATTGACTCTCTTCCGGGCGCTATCATGCCATACCGCGAAAGGTTTTGCACCATTCGATGGTG
TCAACGTAAATGCATGCCGCTAGGCCCTTTCGTCTTCACCTCGAGAAATCATAAAAAATTTATTTGCTTT
GTGAGCGGATAACAATTATAATAGATTCAATTGTGAGCGGATAACAATTTCACACAGAATTCATTAAAGA
GGAGAAATTAACTATGAGAGGATCGCATCACCATCACCATCACGGATCTATGCGGTGTGAAATACCGCAC
AGATGCGTAAGGAGAAAATACCGCATCAGGCGCTCTTCCGCTTCCTCGCTCACTGACTCGCTGCGCTCGG
TCGTTCGGCTGCGGCGAGCGGTATCAGCTCACTCAAAGGCGGTAATACGGTTATCCACAGAATCAGGGGA
TAACGCAGGAAAGAACATGTGAGCAAAAGGCCAGCAAAAGGCCAGGAACCGTAAAAAGGCCGCGTTGCTG
GCGTTTTTCCATAGGCTCCGCCCCCCTGACGAGCATCACAAAAATCGACGCTCAAGTCAGAGGTGGCGAA
ACCCGACAGGACTATAAAGATACCAGGCGTTTCCCCCTGGAAGCTCCCTCGTGCGCTCTCCTGTTCCGAC
CCTGCCGCTTACCGGATACCTGTCCGCCTTTCTCCCTTCGGGAAGCGTGGCGCTTTCTCATAGCTCACGC
TGTAGGTATCTCAGTTCGGTGTAGGTCGTTCGCTCCAAGCTGGGCTGTGTGCACGAACCCCCCGTTCAGC
CCGACCGCTGCGCCTTATCCGGTAACTATCGTCTTGAGTCCAACCCGGTAAGACACGACTTATCGCCACT
GGCAGCAGCCACTGGTAACAGGATTAGCAGAGCGAGGTATGTAGGCGGTGCTACAGAGTTCTTGAAGTGG
TGGCCTAACTACGGCTACACTAGAAGGACAGTATTTGGTATCTGCGCTCTGCTGAAGCCAGTTACCTTCG
GAAAAAGAGTTGGTAGCTCTTGATCCGGCAAACAAACCACCGCTGGTAGCGGTGGTTTTTTTGTTTGCAA
GCAGCAGATTACGCGCAGAAAAAAAGGATCTCAAGAAGATCCTTTGATCTTTTCTACGGGGTCTGACGCT
CAGTGGAACGAAAACTCACGTTAAGGGATTTTGGTCATGAGATTATCAAAAAGGATCTTCACCTAGATCC
TTTTAAATTAAAAATGAAGTTTTAAATCAATCTAAAGTATATATGAGTAAACTTGGTCTGACAGTTACCA
ATGCTTAATCAGTGAGGCACCTATCTCAGCGATCTGTCTATTTCGTTCATCCATAGTTGCCTGACTCCCC
GTCGTGTAGATAACTACGATACGGGAGGGCTTACCATCTGGCCCCAGTGCTGCAATGATACCGCGAGACC
CACGCTCACCGGCTCCAGATTTATCAGCAATAAACCAGCCAGCCGGAAGGGCCGAGCGCAGAAGTGGTCC
TGCAACTTTATCCGCCTCCATCCAGTCTATTAATTGTTGCCGGGAAGCTAGAGTAAGTAGTTCGCCAGTT
AATAGTTTGCGCAACGTTGTTGCCATTGCTACAGGCATCGTGGTGTCACGCTCGTCGTTTGGTATGGCTT
CATTCAGCTCCGGTTCCCAACGATCAAGGCGAGTTACATGATCCCCCATGTTGTGCAAAAAAGCGGTTAG
CTCCTTCGGTCCTCCGATCGTTGTCAGAAGTAAGTTGGCCGCAGTGTTATCACTCATGGTTATGGCAGCA
CTGCATAATTCTCTTACTGTCATGCCATCCGTAAGATGCTTTTCTGTGACTGGTGAGTACTCAACCAAGT
CATTCTGAGAATAGTGTATGCGGCGACCGAGTTGCTCTTGCCCGGCGTCAATACGGGATAATACCGCGCC
ACATAGCAGAACTTTAAAAGTGCTCATCATTGGAAAACGTTCTTCGGGGCGAAAACTCTCAAGGATCTTA
CCGCTGTTGAGATCCAGTTCGATGTAACCCACTCGTGCACCCAACTGATCTTCAGCATCTTTTACTTTCA
CCAGCGTTTCTGGGTGAGCAAAAACAGGAAGGCAAAATGCCGCAAAAAAGGGAATAAGGGCGACACGGAA
ATGTTGAATACTCATACTCTTCCTTTTTCAATATTATTGAAGCATTTATCAGGGTTATTGTCTCATGAGC
GGATACATATTTGAATGTATTTAGAAAAATAAACAAATAGGGGGTTCCGCGCACATTTCCCCGAAAAGTG
CCACCTGACTCCTGTTGATAGATCCAGTAATGACCTCAGAACTCCATCTGGATTTGTTCAGAACGCTCGG
TTGCCGCCGGGCGTTTTTTATTGGTGAGAATGACGTCCGTCGGCATCGGCATGGCGAATTAATCTTTCTG
CGAATTGAGATGACGCCACTGGCTGGGCGTCATCCCGGTTTCCCGGGTAAACACCACCGAAAAATAGTTA
CTATCTTCAAAGCCACATTCGGTCGAAATATCACTGATTAACAGGCGGCTATGCTGGAGAAGATATTGCG
CATGACACACTCTGACCTGTCGCAGATATTGATTGATGGTCATTCCAGTCTGCTGGCGAAATTGCTGACG
CAAAACGCGCTCACTGCACGATGCCTCATCACAAAATTTATCCAGCGCAAAGGGACTTTTCAGGCTAGCC
GCCAGCCGGGTAATCAGCTTATCCAGCAACGTTTCGCTGGATGTTGGCGGCAACGAATCACTGGTGTAAC
GATGGCGATTCAGCAACATCACCAACTGCCCGAACAGCAACTCAGCCATTTCGTTAGCAAACGGCACATG
CTGACTACTTTCATGCTCAAGCTGACCGATAACCTGCCGCGCCTGCGCCATCCCCATGCTACCTAAGCGC
CAGTGTGGTTGCCCTGCGCTGGCGTTAAATCCCGGAATCGCCCCCTGCCAGTCAAGATTCAGCTTCAGAC
GCTCCGGGCAATAAATAATATTCTGCAAAACCAGATCGTTAACGGAAGCGTAGGAGTGTTTATCGTCAGC
ATGAATGTAAAAGAGATCGCCACGGGTAATGCGATAAGGGCGATCGTTGAGTACATGCAGGCCATTACCG
CGCCAGACAATCACCAGCTCACAAAAATCATGTGTATGTTCAGCAAAGACATCTTGCGGATAACGGTCAG
CCACAGCGACTGCCTGCTGGTCGCTGGCAAAAAAATCATCTTTGAGAAGTTTTAACTGATGCGCCACCGT
GGCTACCTCGGCCAGAGAACGAAGTTGATTATTCGCAATATGGCGTACAAATACGTTGAGAAGATTCGCG
TTATTGCAGAAAGCCATCCCGTCCCTGGCGAATATCACGCGGTGACCAGTTAAACTCTCGGCGAAAAAGC
GTCGAAAAGTGGTTACTGTCGCTGAATCCACAGCGATAGGCGATGTCAGTAACGCTGGCCTCGCTGTGGC
GTAGCAGATGTCGGGCTTTCATCAGTCGCAGGCGGTTCAGGTATCGCTGAGGCGTCAGTCCCGTTTGCTG
CTTAAGCTGCCGATGTAGCGTACGCAGTGAAAGAGAAAATTGATCCGCCACGGCATCCCAATTCACCTCA
TCGGCAAAATGGTCCTCCAGCCAGGCCAGAAGCAAGTTGAGACGTGATGCGCTGTTTTCCAGGTTCTCCT
GCAAACTGCTTTTACGCAGCAAGAGCAGTAATTGCATAAACAAGATCTCGCGACTGGCGGTCGAGGGTAA
ATCATTTTCCCCTTCCTGCTGTTCCATCTGTGCAACCAGCTGTCGCACCTGCTGCAATACGCTGTGGTTA
ACGCGCCAGTGAGACGGATACTGCCCATCCAGCTCTTGTGGCAGCAACTGATTCAGCCCGGCGAGAAACT
GAAATCGATCCGGCGAGCGATACAGCACATTGGTCAGACACAGATTATCGGTATGTTCATACAGATGCCG
ATCATGATCGCGTACGAAACAGACCGTGCCACCGGTGATGGTATAGGGCTGCCCATTAAACACATGAATA
CCCGTGCCATGTTCGACAATCACAATTTCATGAAAATCATGATGATGTTCAGGAAAATCCGCCTGCGGGA
GCCGGGGTTCTATCGCCACGGACGCGTTACCAGACGGAAAAAAATCCACACTATGTAATACGGTCATACT
GGCCTCCTGATGTCGTCAACACGGCGAAATAGTAATCACGAGGTCAGGTTCTTACCTTAAATTTTCGACG
GAAAACCACGTAAAAAACGTCGATTTTTCAAGATACAGCGTGAATTTTCAGGAAATGCGGTGAGCATCAC
AT
Features (pLannotate 1.2.2; 22 found; start..end, strand, type, name):
      1..119     +  promoter       rhaB promoter: promoter of the E. coli rhaBAD operon, conferring tight induction with L-rhamnose and repression with D-glucose in the presence of RhaR and RhaS (Giacalone et al., 2006)
    153..569     +  CDS            Gam: inhibitor of the host RecBCD nuclease in the λ Red system; gam; protects the double-stranded DNA substrate for recombination
    575..1360    +  CDS            Beta: single-stranded DNA binding recombinase in the λ Red system; bet; mediates pairing of a single-stranded DNA with a complementary target
   1357..2037    +  CDS            Exo: 5' to 3' double-stranded DNA exonuclease in the λ Red system; exo; creates 3' single-stranded DNA tails
   2038..2282    +  terminator     λ tL3 terminator: transcription terminator tL3 from phage λ
   2304..2378    +  CDS            mutS (fragment): MUTS_YEREN - Protein inferred from homology: Swiss-Prot protein existence level 3. This protein is involved in the repair of mismatches in DNA. It is possible that it carries out the mismatch recognition step. This protein has a weak ATPase activity (By similarity). From Yersinia enterocolitica.
   2443..2529    +  terminator     rrnB T1 terminator: Escherichia coli rrnB; transcription terminator T1 from the E. coli rrnB gene
   2621..2648    +  terminator     rrnB T2 terminator: transcription terminator T2 from the E. coli rrnB gene
   2683..2713    -  promoter       lac promoter: promoter for the E. coli lac operon
   2728..2749    -  protein_bind   CAP binding site: CAP binding activates transcription in the presence of cAMP. E. coli catabolite activator protein
   2762..3844    -  CDS            lacI: lac repressor; lacI; The lac repressor binds to the lac operator to inhibit transcription in E. coli. This inhibition can be relieved by adding lactose or isopropyl-β-D-thiogalactopyranoside (IPTG).
   3845..3922    -  promoter       lacIq promoter: lacI (mutant); In the lacIq allele, a single base change in the promoter boosts expression of the lacI gene about 10-fold.
   3969..4013    +  promoter       T5 promoter: bacteriophage T5 promoter for E. coli RNA polymerase, with embedded lac operator
   4021..4037    +  protein_bind   lac operator: The lac repressor binds to the lac operator to inhibit transcription in E. coli. This inhibition can be relieved by adding lactose or isopropyl-β-D-thiogalactopyranoside (IPTG). lac repressor encoded by lacI
   4086..4103    +  CDS            7xHis (fragment): 6xHis affinity tag
   4109..4160    +  misc_feature   bom (fragment): basis of mobility region from pBR322
   4346..4934    -  rep_origin     ori: high-copy-number ColE1/pMB1/pBR322/pUC origin of replication
   5105..5965    -  CDS            AmpR: β-lactamase; bla; confers resistance to ampicillin, carbenicillin, and related antibiotics
   5966..6057    -  promoter       AmpR promoter: bla
   6097..6191    +  terminator     lambda t0 terminator: transcription terminator from phage lambda
   6219..7067    -  CDS            rhaR: transcriptional activator of rhaR and rhaS; E. coli rhaR; needed for rhamnose-dependent activation of the rhaB promoter
   7141..7977    -  CDS            rhaS: positive regulator of the rhaB promoter; E. coli rhaS; activated by L-rhamnose
