[The description below was written by a language model from this plasmid's Addgene catalogue record and pLannotate feature annotations shown in this document.]
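Description:
pDL17 is a bacterial λ Red recombineering helper plasmid of about 8.1 kb, built on a conditionally replicating derivative of the pQE-30 expression vector. It carries a high-copy ColE1/pMB1-type origin and the bla (AmpR) gene for ampicillin selection in E. coli. The payload is the phage λ gam-bet-exo operon under the L-rhamnose-inducible rhaB promoter, followed by the λ tL3 terminator and the rrnB T1/T2 terminators. Gam blocks the host RecBCD nuclease and so protects incoming linear DNA. Exo resects double-stranded ends 5' to 3' to leave 3' single-stranded tails, and Beta anneals those tails to complementary chromosomal sequence. The plasmid also encodes the activators RhaS and RhaR, which are needed for rhamnose-dependent firing of the rhaB promoter, so regulation does not depend on the host supplying them in adequate amounts.

The second functional module underlies plasmid curing. A lacI gene driven by the lacIq promoter sits next to a T5 promoter with lac operators, retained from pQE-30 along with a remnant of the His-tag region. This promoter is oriented toward the replication origin, which lies on the opposite strand. The record states that the plasmid cannot replicate in the presence of IPTG or lactose. The layout suggests that derepressed T5 transcription reading into the origin interferes with replication, although the record does not spell out the mechanism. A short annotated mutS fragment is probably a spurious homology hit.

The plasmid is intended for efficient integration of double-stranded DNA cassettes into the E. coli chromosome, with rhamnose switching on the recombination functions and IPTG or lactose available afterwards to eliminate the helper. The depositor and sequencing-derived records differ by one nucleotide in length and in start position, but list the same features.
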