Addgene plasmid #106483: pDL17
Purpose: pDL17 is based on conditionally replicating backbone derived from pQE-30 and expresses gam, bet and exo genes under control of PrhaB promoter for efficient dsDNA integration into E. coli chromosome
Depositing lab: Sergey Sineoky. Depositing organization: Research Institute for Genetics and Selection of Industrial Microorganisms (GosNII genetika). Publication: Development of new versatile plasmid-based systems for lambdaRed-mediated Escherichia coli genome engineering. Bubnov DM, Yuzbashev TV, Vybornaya TV, Netrusov AI, Sineoky SP. J Microbiol Methods. 2018 Jun 7. pii: S0167-7012(18)30368-3. doi: 10.1016/j.mimet.2018.06.001. PubMed 29885886.
Backbone
  Vector backbone: pQE-30
  Vector type: Bacterial Expression
Growth in bacteria
  Bacterial resistance: Ampicillin, 100 μg/mL
  Growth temperature: 37°C
  Growth strain: XL1-blue
  Growth instructions: pDL17 is conditionally replicating plasmid. The plasmid can not replicate in presense of IPTG or lactose.
  Copy number: High Copy
Gene/Insert 1
  Gene/Insert name: gam
  Species: lambda phage
  Insert size (bp): 417
Gene/Insert 2
  Gene/Insert name: bet
  Species: lambda phage
  Insert size (bp): 786
Gene/Insert 3
  Gene/Insert name: exo
  Species: lambda phage
  Insert size (bp): 681
Gene/Insert 4
  Gene/Insert name: lacI
  Species: Escherichia coli
  Insert size (bp): 1083
Gene/Insert 5
  Gene/Insert name: rhaR
  Species: Escherichia coli
  Insert size (bp): 849
Gene/Insert 6
  Gene/Insert name: rhaS
  Species: Escherichia coli
  Insert size (bp): 837
Terms and licenses: Academic/Nonprofit Terms; Industry Terms: Not Available to Industry
How to cite: pDL17 was a gift from Sergey Sineoky (Addgene plasmid # 106483 ; http://n2t.net/addgene:106483 ; RRID:Addgene_106483)
